Addgene plasmid #111444: pVG1
Purpose: Unified Solo vector pV1382 + sgScADE2 + ScADE2 stop codon repair tempate
Depositing lab: Gerald Fink. Depositing organization: Whitehead Institute for Biomedical Research. Publication: New CRISPR Mutagenesis Strategies Reveal Variation in Repair Mechanisms among Fungi. Vyas VK, Bushkin GG, Bernstein DA, Getz MA, Sewastianik M, Barrasa MI, Bartel DP, Fink GR. mSphere. 2018 Apr 25;3(2). pii: 3/2/e00154-18. doi: 10.1128/mSphere.00154-18. Print 2018 Apr 25. PubMed 29695624.
Backbone
  Vector backbone: pRS416
  Backbone manufacturer: RS Sikorski
  Vector type: Yeast Expression, CRISPR
  Selectable markers: URA3 ; clonNAT
Growth in bacteria
  Bacterial resistance: Ampicillin, 100 μg/mL
  Growth temperature: 37°C
  Growth strain: DH5alpha
  Copy number: High Copy
Gene/Insert
  Gene/Insert name: CaCas9/sgScADE2/stop-codon repair
  gRNA/shRNA sequence: sgScADE2/stop-codon repair
  Species: Synthetic
  Cloning method: Gibson Cloning
Terms and licenses: Academic/Nonprofit Terms; Industry Terms: Not Available to Industry
How to cite: pVG1 was a gift from Gerald Fink (Addgene plasmid # 111444 ; http://n2t.net/addgene:111444 ; RRID:Addgene_111444)
