[The description below was written by a language model from this plasmid's Addgene catalogue record and pLannotate feature annotations shown in this document.]
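Description:
pVG1 is a yeast CRISPR plasmid of about 15 kb, built on the pRS416 shuttle backbone. It derives from the "Unified Solo" vector pV1382, to which a guide RNA targeting Saccharomyces cerevisiae ADE2 and a matching repair template were added by Gibson assembly. In E. coli it replicates from a high-copy ColE1/pUC-type origin and is selected with ampicillin through the bla gene. An f1 origin and remnants of the lacZα/lac promoter region flanked by T7 and T3 promoters remain from the parental cloning vector. In yeast, a CEN6/ARS element provides stable low-copy centromeric maintenance. Two markers are available: URA3, which complements uracil auxotrophy and can be counterselected with 5-FOA to cure the plasmid, and a nourseothricin (clonNAT) resistance cassette consisting of a streptothricin acetyltransferase gene between the Ashbya gossypii TEF promoter and terminator.

The editing machinery sits on this single plasmid. A Streptococcus pyogenes Cas9 coding sequence, which the catalogue names CaCas9, is annotated downstream of a TEF1 promoter and is followed by a 3xFLAG tag and a CYC1 terminator. The SNR52 promoter drives the sgRNA, with the ADE2-directed spacer placed just upstream of the S. pyogenes guide scaffold. Immediately after the scaffold lies a short ADE2 fragment, which corresponds to the repair template that introduces a stop codon into the gene. The table also shows a Candida albicans EAF6 fragment and S. cerevisiae BNA5 and APS3 sequences; the record does not explain their role. Placing nuclease, guide and donor on one plasmid allows one-step disruption of ADE2. The associated work compared CRISPR mutagenesis and repair outcomes across fungi.
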