Features (pLannotate 1.2.2; 30 found; start..end, strand, type, name):
      5..39      +  CDS            rop (fragment): Rop protein, which maintains plasmids at low copy number; rop
    144..193     +  misc_feature   bom (fragment): basis of mobility region from pBR322
    201..416     +  promoter       URA3 promoter: S. cerevisiae URA3
    417..1220    +  CDS            URA3: orotidine-5'-phosphate decarboxylase, required for uracil biosynthesis; S. cerevisiae URA3; yeast auxotrophic marker, counterselectable with 5-fluoroorotic acid (5-FOA)
   1299..1350    +  misc_feature   bom (fragment): basis of mobility region from pBR322
   1378..1806    -  rep_origin     f1 ori (sequence partly withheld): f1 bacteriophage origin of replication; arrow indicates direction of (+) strand synthesis
   1810..1965    -  CDS            lacZα (fragment): LacZα fragment of β-galactosidase; lacZ fragment
   1973..1991    +  promoter       T7 promoter: promoter for bacteriophage T7 RNA polymerase
   2007..2600    -  CDS            EAF6 (fragment): EAF6_CANAL - Protein inferred from homology: Swiss-Prot protein existence level 3. Component of the NuA4 histone acetyltransferase complex which is involved in transcriptional activation of selected genes principally by acetylation of nucleosomal histone H4 and H2A. The NuA4 complex is also involved in DNA repair (By similarity). From Candida albicans (strain SC5314 / ATCC MYA-2876) (Yeast).
   3588..3993    +  promoter       TEF1 promoter: S. cerevisiae TEF1; promoter for EF-1α
   4013..8116    +  CDS            cas9: CAS9_STRP1 - Also known as csn1 From Streptococcus pyogenes serotype M1.
   8198..8263    +  CDS            3xFLAG: three tandem FLAG® epitope tags, followed by an enterokinase cleavage site
   8328..8493    +  terminator     CYC1 terminator (fragment): S. cerevisiae CYC1; transcription terminator for CYC1
   8520..8717    -  terminator     TEF terminator: Ashbya gossypii TEF terminator
   8735..9304    -  CDS            sta: STA_STRLA - Experimental evidence at protein level: Swiss-Prot protein existence level 1. Involved in resistance to streptothricin, a broad-spectrum antibiotic produced by streptomycetes. Detoxifies streptothricin via acetylation of the beta amino group of the first beta-lysyl moiety of streptothricin. From Streptomyces lavendulae.
   9318..9661    -  promoter       TEF promoter: Ashbya gossypii TEF promoter
   9709..9977    +  promoter       SNR52 promoter: promoter for the S. cerevisiae small nucleolar RNA gene SNR52
   9999..10074   +  misc_RNA       gRNA scaffold: guide RNA scaffold for the Streptococcus pyogenes CRISPR/Cas9 system
  10095..10193   +  CDS            ADE2 (fragment): PUR6_YEAST - Experimental evidence at protein level: Swiss-Prot protein existence level 1. From Saccharomyces cerevisiae (strain ATCC 204508 / S288c) (Baker's yeast).
  10449..11810   -  CDS            BNA5: KYNU_YEAST - Experimental evidence at protein level: Swiss-Prot protein existence level 1. Catalyzes the cleavage of L-kynurenine (L-Kyn) and L-3- hydroxykynurenine (L-3OHKyn) into anthranilic acid (AA) and 3- hydroxyanthranilic acid (3-OHAA), respectively. From Saccharomyces cerevisiae (strain ATCC 204508 / S288c) (Baker's yeast).
  12097..12210   +  CDS            APS3 (fragment): AP3S_YEAST - Also known as YKS7. Experimental evidence at protein level: Swiss-Prot protein existence level 1. Part of the AP-3 complex, an adaptor-related complex which is not clathrin-associated. The complex is associated with the Golgi region as well as more peripheral structures. It facilitates the budding of vesicles from the Golgi membrane and may be directly involved in trafficking to the vacuole. Required for the transport via the ALP pathway, which directs the transport of the cargo proteins PHO8 and VAM3 to the vacuole. From Saccharomyces cerevisiae (strain ATCC 204508 / S288c) (Bake
  12241..12259   -  promoter       T3 promoter: promoter for bacteriophage T3 RNA polymerase
  12302..12324   -  protein_bind   lac operator (fragment): The lac repressor binds to the lac operator to inhibit transcription in E. coli. This inhibition can be relieved by adding lactose or isopropyl-β-D-thiogalactopyranoside (IPTG). lac repressor encoded by lacI
  12328..12358   -  promoter       lac promoter: promoter for the E. coli lac operon
  12373..12394   -  protein_bind   CAP binding site: CAP binding activates transcription in the presence of cAMP. E. coli catabolite activator protein
  12407..12499   -  CDS            lacI (fragment): lac repressor; lacI; The lac repressor binds to the lac operator to inhibit transcription in E. coli. This inhibition can be relieved by adding lactose or isopropyl-β-D-thiogalactopyranoside (IPTG).
  12682..13270   -  rep_origin     ori: high-copy-number ColE1/pMB1/pBR322/pUC origin of replication
  13441..14301   -  CDS            AmpR: β-lactamase; bla; confers resistance to ampicillin, carbenicillin, and related antibiotics
  14302..14406   -  promoter       AmpR promoter: bla
  14443..14946   +  misc_feature   CEN/ARS: S. cerevisiae CEN6 centromere fused to an autonomously replicating sequence
>Addgene plasmid #111444 | pVG1 | addgene full sequence | sequence record 212632 | Addgene NGS Result
GAATTCGCGCGTTTCGGTGATGACGGTGAAAACCTCTGACACATGCAGCTCCCGGAGATCTCGGTCACAG
CTTGTCTGTAAGCGGATGCCGGGAGCAGACAAGCCCGTCAGGGCGCGTCAGCGGGTGTTGGCGGGTGTCG
GGGCTGGCTTAACTATGCGGCATCAGAGCAGATTGTACCGAGAGTGCACCATACCACCTTTTCAATTCAT
CATTTTTTTTTTATTCTTTTTTTTGATTTCGGTTTCCTTGAAATTTTTTTGATTCGGTAATCTCCGAACA
GAAGGAAGAACGAAGGAAGGAGCACAGACTTAGATTGGTATATATACGCATATGTAGTGTTGAAGAAACA
TGAAATTGCCCAGTATTCTTAACCCAACTGCACAGAACAAAAACCTGCAGGAAACGAAGATAAATCATGT
CGAAAGCTACATATAAGGAACGTGCTGCTACTCATCCTAGTCCTGTTGCTGCCAAGCTATTTAATATCAT
GCACGAAAAGCAAACAAACTTGTGTGCTTCATTGGATGTTCGTACCACCAAGGAATTACTGGAGTTAGTT
GAAGCATTAGGTCCCAAAATTTGTTTACTAAAAACACATGTGGATATCTTGACTGATTTTTCCATGGAGG
GCACAGTTAAGCCGCTAAAGGCATTATCCGCCAAGTACAATTTTTTACTCTTCGAAGACAGAAAATTTGC
TGACATTGGTAATACAGTCAAATTGCAGTACTCTGCGGGTGTATACAGAATAGCAGAATGGGCAGACATT
ACGAATGCACACGGTGTGGTGGGCCCAGGTATTGTTAGCGGTTTGAAGCAGGCGGCAGAAGAAGTAACAA
AGGAACCTAGAGGCCTTTTGATGTTAGCAGAATTGTCATGCAAGGGCTCCCTATCTACTGGAGAATATAC
TAAGGGTACTGTTGACATTGCGAAGAGCGACAAAGATTTTGTTATCGGCTTTATTGCTCAAAGAGACATG
GGTGGAAGAGATGAAGGTTACGATTGGTTGATTATGACACCCGGTGTGGGTTTAGATGACAAGGGTGATG
CATTGGGTCAACAGTATAGAACCGTGGATGATGTGGTCTCTACAGGATCTGACATTATTATTGTTGGAAG
AGGACTATTTGCAAAGGGAAGGGATGCTAAGGTAGAGGGTGAACGTTACAGAAAAGCAGGCTGGGAAGCA
TATTTGAGAAGATGCGGCCAGCAAAACTAAAAAACTGTATTATAAGTAAATGCATGTATACTAAACTCAC
AAATTAGAGCTTCAATTTAATTATATCAGTTATTACCCTATGCGGTGTGAAATACCGCACAGATGCGTAA
GGAGAAAATACCGCATCAGGAAATTGTAAGCGTTAATATTTTGTTAAAATTCGCGTTAAATTTTTGTTAA
ATCAGCTCATTTTTTAACCAATAGGCCGAAATCGGCAAAATCCCTTATAAATCAAAAGAATAGACCGAGA
TAGGGT
[37 nt withheld, positions 1477-1513]
AAAGAACGTGGACTCCAACGTCAAAGG
[49 nt withheld, positions 1541-1589]
T
[91 nt withheld, positions 1591-1681]
G
[124 nt withheld, positions 1683-1806]
CCATTCGCCATTCAGGCTGCGCAACTGTTGGGAAGGGCGATCGGTGCGGGCCTCTTCGCTATTACGCCAG
CTGGCGAAAGGGGGATGTGCTGCAAGGCGATTAAGTTGGGTAACGCCAGGGTTTTCCCAGTCACGACGTT
GTAAAACGACGGCCAGTGAGCGCGCGTAATACGACTCACTATAGGGCGAATTGGGTACCTGCCACTACTA
CCACTGGGAGTTTCGTTCTTCTCGATACTATTAGCTTTACTTCCTGCACTAGCAGTGGTTGGATCAACAG
AATCTTCATAATCATCAAAATCGTCTTTTGAAGACCCCCCGTTTGATGTATGGCCCTGTCTTTTCATCAA
ACTTTTTATATAGTTGACTGAACTGAGGCTAAATATGTGATCATCTTCACTATAGACAATCTTTCTCTTA
TTTGCACCACCGCCACCACCAGTCTTTGAGAAATTCTCAAAACCTTTTACGATATTACCAAGCGGGCTCT
CTTCGAAATAATCTATCTCTTTTTGATATATCGAATCCTCTAGCGTGGTTAGCTTTCTAGTTAGTTCTTG
CTTCTTAAGAATTTGCTGGATTAGTTTATTTTTCAATTCAACGTATTTCTCAGAGTCATCTTTAGATTTT
GATGAAGATGTGCGTTCATTCGCTATATCCTTCTTGGTCGTGTCTTTTCGATCCTCCTTGGCTGGCACTG
AACTCGTCTTTTTTGGCGTTGCTGTTCCAGACAGACTTATCTCATTAGATTTGGAACTTGTGGGTTTAAC
ATCATTTGCATCTTTAGTAGACATGATTGTGTAATACCGTGATTGTTTGTTTTGAAAGGTCTGTCATATT
TCTATCAATTTCAAAACAAAATGTTCATCAGAAAAAAGCCAAAAATGTCTCTTCTAGCTTCTTAGTGGTG
TCGCAAAATACACAATGTCGCTCAACAATCCACATTCCCGGCGCATAGCTCAAATCACATGACTACAGCT
AACAATTACACAAAAAAATTCTCTTTTCGATGTAGCAACTATCTTCAACTAAAACATTTTCTCCTTCGGC
CCATGATTGTCCTCCGGGTCGACAGCAAGCCGTTACAATTGAGATGGAAAGCGACCTACCTTCACTCGAT
AAGGTGCTTAATTGTACTTCATATAAATCTGGCCCGGATCTAAACAAATGAGTTCCATTAAGCCGTGGGT
TCTCAATTAGGGTTTTTGTTTTTGATTTAGAAAAAAGAGATCAAGATTTGTTTACAGGTGATGCCTTTTT
TTAGAACTTATGCGTTGCAAAAGTTGACTAACGATTTCTATAAGGTGATCCACACTAATTATACAAACGT
ACAAACAGACATACTTTTCCTGCGTTCACCTGATGTTGGCCAGATTTCTCTCTTCATTGCATAGAACATA
ACCACACTAGGGCAACAGAAAAAAAAAAAAAAAGTGCATCGGGAAGTTGTGTTCCATTCATTATATGTCT
ACTACTGCATATGAGTAGCCCACCCACCACCACCATAGTAAGTTTTTGTGTATGCGCGCCGTCAGGTTAT
TTCATTTCTGAATTTTTCAACCACCTTACTCCCTTTATTGTTGATTGACAATTTTGCTCACAGTAAGATC
TTTTAGACTCCAATTAATATAAAATAAGTCTGATTTTCCAATTCCTGTTTTTTCTTTTTTTTTCTGTTTC
TATTTCTTTCCTTTTCTCCCTTTTTTTTAATTCTTCATTCAATCAACAATTGATAATTCAGGAATATTAC
AACAACCATGGCCCCCACAAGTGATCCCCCACACACACCATAGCTTCAAAATGTTTCTACTCCTTTTTTA
CTCTTCCAGATTTTCTCGGACTCCGCGCATCGCCGTACCACTTCAAAACACCCAAGCACAGCATACTAAA
TTTCCCCTCTTTCTTCCTCTAGGGTGTCGTTAATTACCCGTACTAAAGGTTTGGAAAAGAAAAAAGAGAC
CGCCTCGTTTCTTTTTCTTCGTCGAAAAAGGCAATAAAAATTTTTATCACGTTTCTTTTTCTTGAAAATT
TTTTTTTTGATTTTTTTCTCTTTCGATGACCTCCCATTGATATTTAAGTTAATAAACGGTCTTCAATTTC
TCAAGTTTCAGTTTCATTTTTCTTGTTCTATTACAACTTTTTTTACTTCTTGCTCATTAGAAAGAAAGCA
TAGCAATCTAATCTAAGTTTTAATTACAAACCTGGGATGGATAAAAAGTATAGTATTGGTTTAGATATTG
GTACTAACTCTGTGGGTTGGGCAGTTATCACTGACGAATATAAAGTTCCATCAAAGAAATTTAAGGTGTT
AGGTAACACTGACAGACACTCAATAAAAAAGAATCTTATCGGTGCTCTTTTGTTCGACTCCGGTGAAACT
GCCGAGGCTACACGTTTAAAAAGAACAGCAAGAAGAAGATATACCCGTAGAAAAAATAGAATATGTTATT
TACAAGAAATCTTTTCTAATGAAATGGCTAAAGTTGATGATTCCTTTTTCCATAGATTGGAAGAGTCATT
TTTGGTTGAAGAAGACAAAAAGCATGAGAGACATCCAATCTTTGGGAATATAGTTGATGAAGTGGCTTAC
CATGAAAAATATCCTACCATTTATCATTTAAGAAAGAAATTGGTAGATTCAACTGATAAAGCTGACCTTA
GATTAATCTATTTAGCACTTGCCCATATGATTAAATTTAGAGGTCATTTTTTGATTGAAGGTGATTTGAA
CCCAGATAATTCTGACGTGGATAAATTATTTATTCAATTAGTCCAAACCTACAACCAATTATTTGAGGAA
AATCCAATTAATGCTAGTGGTGTCGATGCCAAAGCTATATTATCAGCCAGATTATCAAAATCTAGACGTT
TGGAAAATTTGATTGCCCAATTGCCAGGAGAAAAAAAGAATGGATTATTTGGAAACTTGATCGCATTATC
ATTGGGTTTGACACCAAATTTTAAATCTAATTTTGATTTAGCTGAAGATGCTAAATTACAATTATCAAAA
GACACCTATGACGACGATTTGGACAATTTACTTGCTCAAATTGGTGATCAATATGCAGATTTGTTCTTAG
CTGCTAAAAACTTATCTGATGCTATTTTGTTGTCTGATATTTTGAGAGTGAACACAGAAATAACCAAAGC
TCCATTATCAGCATCTATGATCAAACGTTATGATGAACACCATCAGGATTTGACTTTATTGAAAGCTTTG
GTGAGACAACAATTGCCAGAGAAGTATAAAGAAATCTTTTTCGATCAATCTAAAAACGGGTATGCAGGTT
ATATTGATGGGGGTGCCTCCCAAGAGGAATTTTACAAATTTATAAAACCTATTTTAGAAAAGATGGATGG
GACTGAGGAACTTTTGGTCAAATTGAACAGAGAAGATTTGTTACGTAAACAGAGAACTTTTGATAATGGT
AGTATACCTCACCAAATTCATTTGGGTGAGTTGCATGCAATTTTAAGAAGACAAGAAGATTTTTATCCAT
TTTTAAAAGATAATAGAGAAAAAATCGAGAAAATTTTAACCTTTAGAATTCCATACTATGTTGGGCCTTT
GGCTAGAGGTAATTCAAGATTTGCCTGGATGACACGTAAATCAGAAGAAACTATTACCCCTTGGAATTTT
GAAGAGGTTGTTGATAAAGGAGCATCAGCACAGAGTTTTATTGAAAGAATGACCAATTTCGATAAAAACT
TACCAAATGAAAAAGTTTTACCAAAACATTCCTTGTTATACGAATATTTTACTGTTTACAATGAACTTAC
AAAGGTTAAATATGTTACTGAAGGTATGCGTAAGCCAGCCTTTTTATCTGGAGAACAGAAAAAGGCAATA
GTTGATTTATTGTTTAAAACAAATAGAAAAGTTACTGTTAAACAATTAAAAGAAGATTACTTTAAGAAAA
TTGAATGTTTTGATTCAGTTGAAATCAGTGGTGTTGAAGACAGATTTAATGCTAGTTTAGGAACTTACCA
TGATTTACTTAAAATTATCAAAGATAAAGATTTCTTGGATAACGAAGAAAATGAAGACATTTTAGAAGAC
ATTGTTTTAACCTTAACTTTATTCGAAGATAGAGAGATGATTGAAGAACGTTTGAAGACTTATGCACATT
TGTTTGACGATAAAGTGATGAAACAGTTGAAAAGAAGACGTTATACTGGATGGGGTAGATTGTCTCGTAA
ATTGATCAATGGAATTAGAGATAAACAAAGTGGTAAAACTATCTTGGACTTTTTGAAATCTGACGGATTT
GCTAATAGAAATTTCATGCAATTGATCCACGACGATAGTTTGACATTTAAAGAAGACATCCAAAAGGCCC
AAGTGAGTGGGCAAGGTGATTCATTACATGAACATATTGCAAATTTAGCCGGATCTCCTGCTATTAAGAA
AGGGATATTACAAACTGTTAAAGTTGTGGATGAATTAGTGAAAGTAATGGGAAGACATAAACCTGAAAAC
ATTGTCATTGAGATGGCAAGAGAAAATCAAACTACACAAAAAGGACAGAAAAATAGTAGAGAACGTATGA
AAAGAATAGAAGAGGGTATTAAAGAATTGGGTAGTCAAATATTGAAAGAACACCCAGTGGAAAATACCCA
GTTGCAAAATGAAAAATTATATCTTTACTACCTTCAAAATGGACGTGATATGTATGTTGATCAGGAATTA
GATATAAATAGACTTTCAGATTATGATGTAGATCATATAGTTCCACAATCTTTCTTGAAAGATGATTCCA
TAGACAATAAAGTATTAACTAGAAGTGATAAAAATAGAGGTAAAAGTGATAATGTCCCAAGTGAGGAAGT
CGTCAAAAAGATGAAAAATTACTGGCGTCAACTTTTGAATGCTAAATTAATTACTCAAAGAAAATTTGAT
AATTTGACTAAAGCAGAAAGAGGTGGGCTTTCTGAATTAGATAAAGCCGGGTTCATTAAAAGACAATTGG
TCGAAACTAGACAAATTACTAAACATGTTGCCCAAATTTTAGATTCCCGTATGAACACTAAGTATGACGA
AAATGATAAGTTAATACGTGAGGTTAAAGTCATTACTTTAAAATCAAAACTTGTCTCTGATTTCAGAAAG
GATTTCCAATTCTATAAAGTTAGAGAAATTAATAATTATCATCATGCTCATGATGCATATTTGAATGCTG
TAGTTGGAACTGCTTTAATCAAGAAATACCCTAAATTAGAATCTGAATTTGTATATGGTGATTACAAAGT
CTATGATGTTAGAAAGATGATTGCTAAATCAGAACAAGAAATTGGTAAAGCTACAGCTAAATACTTCTTT
TACTCTAACATTATGAATTTCTTTAAAACAGAAATTACTTTGGCAAACGGTGAAATTAGAAAAAGACCTC
TTATTGAAACAAATGGTGAGACTGGAGAGATAGTTTGGGACAAAGGGCGTGATTTCGCTACTGTTAGAAA
AGTTTTATCAATGCCACAAGTTAACATTGTAAAGAAAACAGAGGTTCAAACTGGTGGTTTCTCAAAAGAA
AGTATTTTGCCTAAAAGAAATAGTGATAAATTGATTGCCAGAAAAAAGGATTGGGATCCAAAGAAATATG
GTGGTTTCGACTCACCAACCGTAGCCTATTCTGTTTTGGTTGTGGCAAAGGTTGAAAAGGGTAAAAGTAA
AAAGCTTAAATCAGTAAAAGAACTTTTGGGTATTACAATAATGGAAAGAAGTTCCTTTGAAAAGAACCCT
ATTGATTTTTTGGAAGCTAAAGGTTATAAGGAAGTAAAGAAGGACTTAATAATCAAATTGCCTAAATATT
CTTTATTTGAATTAGAAAATGGGAGAAAAAGAATGTTGGCTTCTGCTGGAGAATTGCAAAAGGGTAATGA
ATTAGCATTGCCTTCCAAATATGTTAACTTCTTGTATTTAGCTTCACACTATGAAAAGTTGAAAGGGTCA
CCAGAAGATAACGAGCAAAAACAATTATTTGTTGAACAACACAAACACTACTTAGATGAGATTATAGAAC
AAATTAGTGAATTCAGTAAAAGAGTGATATTAGCTGATGCAAATTTAGATAAAGTTTTGTCAGCCTATAA
CAAACATAGAGATAAGCCAATTAGAGAACAAGCAGAAAACATTATTCACTTATTTACCCTTACCAATTTA
GGAGCACCTGCTGCTTTCAAGTATTTTGATACAACAATTGATCGTAAAAGATATACCTCAACAAAAGAAG
TCTTAGACGCCACCTTAATTCATCAATCAATCACTGGATTGTATGAGACAAGAATTGATTTGTCTCAATT
GGGTGGTGATGAAGGGGCTGATCCTAAGAAGAAAAGAAAAGTTGATCCAAAGAAAAAGCGTAAGGTGGAT
CCTAAGAAAAAGAGAAAGGTTGACTACAAAGACCATGACGGTGATTATAAAGATCATGACATCGACTACA
AGGATGACGATGACAAGTGATAATGACTGCAGAGATCCATCGACCTGCCGCCAAGCTAATTCCGGGCGAA
TTTCTGTCGAGTCATGTAATTAGTTATGTCACGCTTACATTCACGCCCTCCCCCCACATCCGCTCTAACC
GAAAAGGAAGGAGTTAGACAACCTGAAGTCTAGGTCCCTATTTATTTTTTTATAGTTATGTTAGTATTAA
GAACGTTATTTATATTTCAAATTTTTCTTTTTTTTCTTGGCGGCGTTAGTATCAAATCGACAGCAGTATA
GCGACCAGCATTCACATACGATTGACGCATGATATTACTTTCTGCGCACTTAACTTCGCATCTGGGCAGA
TGATGTCGAGGCGAAAAAAAATATAAATCACGCTAACATTTGATTAAAATAGAACAACTACAATATAAAA
AAACTATACAAATGACAAGTTCTTGAAAACAAGAATCTTTTTATTGTCAGTACTGACTCGAGTTATTATG
GACATGGCATAGACATATACAAAGCTTGTTCACCATCGGAAGCAGTACCATCGTATAAAGCAGTATCCAA
ACCACACAAAGTGAAACCCATTCTTCTATAAGCATGAATAGCTGGAGCATTAACATTGGTAACTTCCAAC
CACAAATGACCAGCACCTCTTTCTCTGGCGAATTCAGTAGCCAAACCCATCAAAGCTCTACCAACACCAT
GACCTCTATGTTCTGGAGCAACTTCAATATCTTCAACAGTCAATCTTCTGTTCCAACCAGAATAAGAAAC
AACAACGAAACCAGCCAAATCACCATCATCACCATAAGCAACGAAAGTTCTAGAATCTGGATCACCATCT
TCACCAGCATCGGATTCATCATCGGATTCATCATCTGGGAAAACCTTAGTCAATGGTGGATCAACTGGAA
CTTCTCTCAAAGTGAAACCATCACCAGTAGCAGTAACTCTAAAAACAGTATCGGTAGTGAAAGAACCATC
CAAAGCTTCAATAGCTTCAGCATCACCTGGAACAGAAGTTCTGTATCTATAAGCAGTATCATCCAAAGTA
GTAGACATAATTGTAGGATCCGGTTGTTTATGTTCGGATGTGATGTGAGAACTGTATCCTAGCAAGATTT
TAAAAGGAAGTATATGAAAGAAGAACCTCAGTGGCAAATCCTAACCTTTTATATTTCTCTACAGGGGCGC
GGCGTGGGGACAATTCAACGCGTCTGTGAGGGGAGCGTTTCCCTGCTCGCAGGTCTGCAGCGAGGAGCCG
TAATTTTTGCTTCGCGCCGTGCGGCCATCAAAATGTATGGATGCAAATGATTATACATGGGGATGTATGG
GCTAAATGTACGGGCGACAGTCACATCATGCCCCTGAGCTGCGCACGTCAAGACTGTCAAGGAGGGTATT
CTGGGCCTCCATGTCGCTGGCCGGGTGACCCGGCGGGGACGAGGCAAGCTTGATGCGGCCGCTCTTTGAA
AAGATAATGTATGATTTTGCTTTCACTCATATTTATACAGAAACTTGATGTTTTCTTTCGAGTATATACA
AGGTGATTACATGTACGTTTGAAGTACAACTCTAGATTTTGTAGTGCCCTCGTGGGCTAGCGGTAAAGGT
GCGCATTTTTTCACACCCTACAATGTTCTGTTCAAAAGATTTTGGTCAAACGCTGTAGAAGTGAAAGTTG
GTGCGCATGTTTCGGCGTTCGAAACTTCTCCGCAGTGAAAGATAAATGATCGATTGGGACGTATGATTGT
TGGTTTTAGAGCTAGAAATAGCAAGTTAAAATAAGGCTAGTCCGTTATCAACTTGAAAAAGTGGCACCGA
GTCGGTGCTTTTTTTCTCGAGTTTTTTTATGGATTCTAGAACAGTTGGTATATTAGGAGGGGGACAATTG
GGACGTATGATTTAATGAGAATTCGCAGCAAACAGGCTCAACATTAAGACGGTAATACCCGCGGGTTTGC
CTCTGATTAAATAAAAAAAAGCTGGTGCTTTTTTTTCTTTTATAGGAACATCTTGAATATATGAACTAAT
TAAATGATAATTTTTTACCCATCTTTACTCTTAATCACTGAGCTGCAGTCAAAGAAAAAGGGATACAGCA
CCTGGTGAAGAGATGAACGGAGACTAACTTAGACGCGTTGATTCTTTTCAATTGCACATTTTATTAATCG
ATGCTAACGTCTATTTACATATATTCTTTAGAGATATTATCTAGGGCTTCAAATAATCTCTGGACAGCAA
TAAAAGTCTCTTCAAAAGTATTGTATAACGGCAATGGGGCTAATCTGATTACATCTGGTCTTCTTTCGTC
ACAGATTATAGCATGATCATGCAAGTACGCATTAACTCGTTCCATGACGTTCTTGCCCTTTTCATCGAAA
TGCGGTTGAAACATAATGGACAATTGACATCCTCTTTCAGCTGGATTCAAAGGAGTTAAAATTTTAAACC
CAAATTTGGAGTTTGATGTACTGGATTGTGGTATGTAATACTTGGAATTCGTCAATAGATCCTGTAAAAA
TTGAGTCAAAGCAACACTTTTTTCACGAAGTTTAGATACTCCACCCACTTTAGCATACACTTCCAATGAC
GACTTCACAGCAACAACATCAAGAACAGAAGGATTTGACTGTCTGTAAGAAAGAGCCGAGTTTATTGGAT
CAAACTCTTCTAACATTTTGAATCGTTCTTGGGAGTTATTGCCCCACCAACCAGCTAGTCTAGGAACGAA
ACTGCTCTTCTTGTTCTCTATAGTGTATTTTTCATGCACAAAAATTCCACCTATGGCTCCAGGTCCCGAG
TTTAAATATTTGTAGGAACACCAAGCAGCAAAATCTACTCCCCAATCATGTAAATTTAATGGAACATTCC
CAACTGCATGGGCAAGATCCCACCCAACTTTAATTTGTTGGCTCTTTTCCTTAGCGTATTTAGTTATTTC
CTCTATCTTGAAAAATTGACCAGTGTAGTATTGGATACCAGGAAAACACACTAGAGCCAATTCATCCAGG
TTCTCATCTATAGCCTTGATTATTCTTTCTGTTTTAATATAAGTTTCACCAGGTTGAACTTCCAATTGAA
TCAAATGTTTCTCGTCGTATCCGAACAATTTAACAATGTTCAAAAATGCATAGTAGTCAGAAGGAAATGC
TTGTTTTTCAAATAAAATTTTGGTTCTTTTCCCCTCAGGTTTGTAAAAATGGATCAACAATGCATTCAAG
TTTGCTGTTAAAGAACCCATAACTGCAACTTCGTTTTCCTTTGCACCAACAATGGGGGCTATTAATGGTA
ATAAGGGTAAATCGATGTCTACCCACGGTGTTAACAGTTTGTCAGGATGATTGAAATGAGACTCAACCCC
TCGTTCAACCCATGCATTCAATTCATCATTGATAGCTTTCTTTGTATTCTTAGGCATCAACCCAAGAGAG
TTTCCACATAAATAAATAGACTCAGTTGATGACTCATATTTATTATTTTTGATACCTAATGATCCAAAAG
TTGGTATGGCAAACTCATTTTTAAAAGTTGGGAACTTTTTGTCCAATTTCTTTGCCTCGGCTAATGACAT
CTGATAATAAAATGGGGTTGGAGTAGTTGGTGGTATAACCGGAGAGATAGAATTGAAGAAAAAAATCGGA
AACAACAAAAAAAGTTGATACCCAGTATTATGTGGGAGATAATTGCGAATGGTGGAAAAAAAAAAGACGC
CTTTGGGCCTCAACAACAATTCTAACAGCTTGAGAGCTTTACAATCGAGAAACTATGATTCATTCCGTTT
TAATATGTATGTACTTAGTAAACTCGTGAATTTTATTTGTGGTCTACTTTAGTACTAACATAATCATTGG
ATAGTCAATAATGATGGTCTTCCGAGACTAATGAAATTCTATACCAAAGTCGATATTCCAACACAGAAAT
TGCTCTTGCAACAAGTGCACCTGTTGATATCTACTAGATCAGCACAAGAGTGTTCGGAGCTCCAGCTTTT
GTTCCCTTTAGTGAGGGTTAATTGCGCGCTTGGCGTAATCATGGTCATAGCTGTTTCCTGTGTGAAATTG
TTATCCGCTCACAATTCCACACAACATACGAGCCGGAAGCATAAAGTGTAAAGCCTGGGGTGCCTAATGA
GTGAGCTAACTCACATTAATTGCGTTGCGCTCACTGCCCGCTTTCCAGTCGGGAAACCTGTCGTGCCAGC
TGCATTAATGAATCGGCCAACGCGCGGGGAGAGGCGGTTTGCGTATTGGGCGCTCTTCCGCTTCCTCGCT
CACTGACTCGCTGCGCTCGGTCGTTCGGCTGCGGCGAGCGGTATCAGCTCACTCAAAGGCGGTAATACGG
TTATCCACAGAATCAGGGGATAACGCAGGAAAGAACATGTGAGCAAAAGGCCAGCAAAAGGCCAGGAACC
GTAAAAAGGCCGCGTTGCTGGCGTTTTTCCATAGGCTCCGCCCCCCTGACGAGCATCACAAAAATCGACG
CTCAAGTCAGAGGTGGCGAAACCCGACAGGACTATAAAGATACCAGGCGTTTCCCCCTGGAAGCTCCCTC
GTGCGCTCTCCTGTTCCGACCCTGCCGCTTACCGGATACCTGTCCGCCTTTCTCCCTTCGGGAAGCGTGG
CGCTTTCTCATAGCTCACGCTGTAGGTATCTCAGTTCGGTGTAGGTCGTTCGCTCCAAGCTGGGCTGTGT
GCACGAACCCCCCGTTCAGCCCGACCGCTGCGCCTTATCCGGTAACTATCGTCTTGAGTCCAACCCGGTA
AGACACGACTTATCGCCACTGGCAGCAGCCACTGGTAACAGGATTAGCAGAGCGAGGTATGTAGGCGGTG
CTACAGAGTTCTTGAAGTGGTGGCCTAACTACGGCTACACTAGAAGAACAGTATTTGGTATCTGCGCTCT
GCTGAAGCCAGTTACCTTCGGAAAAAGAGTTGGTAGCTCTTGATCCGGCAAACAAACCACCGCTGGTAGC
GGTGGTTTTTTTGTTTGCAAGCAGCAGATTACGCGCAGAAAAAAAGGATCTCAAGAAGATCCTTTGATCT
TTTCTACGGGGTCTGACGCTCAGTGGAACGAAAACTCACGTTAAGGGATTTTGGTCATGAGATTATCAAA
AAGGATCTTCACCTAGATCCTTTTAAATTAAAAATGAAGTTTTAAATCAATCTAAAGTATATATGAGTAA
ACTTGGTCTGACAGTTACCAATGCTTAATCAGTGAGGCACCTATCTCAGCGATCTGTCTATTTCGTTCAT
CCATAGTTGCCTGACTCCCCGTCGTGTAGATAACTACGATACGGGAGGGCTTACCATCTGGCCCCAGTGC
TGCAATGATACCGCGAGACCCACGCTCACCGGCTCCAGATTTATCAGCAATAAACCAGCCAGCCGGAAGG
GCCGAGCGCAGAAGTGGTCCTGCAACTTTATCCGCCTCCATCCAGTCTATTAATTGTTGCCGGGAAGCTA
GAGTAAGTAGTTCGCCAGTTAATAGTTTGCGCAACGTTGTTGCCATTGCTACAGGCATCGTGGTGTCACG
CTCGTCGTTTGGTATGGCTTCATTCAGCTCCGGTTCCCAACGATCAAGGCGAGTTACATGATCCCCCATG
TTGTGCAAAAAAGCGGTTAGCTCCTTCGGTCCTCCGATCGTTGTCAGAAGTAAGTTGGCCGCAGTGTTAT
CACTCATGGTTATGGCAGCACTGCATAATTCTCTTACTGTCATGCCATCCGTAAGATGCTTTTCTGTGAC
TGGTGAGTACTCAACCAAGTCATTCTGAGAATAGTGTATGCGGCGACCGAGTTGCTCTTGCCCGGCGTCA
ATACGGGATAATACCGCGCCACATAGCAGAACTTTAAAAGTGCTCATCATTGGAAAACGTTCTTCGGGGC
GAAAACTCTCAAGGATCTTACCGCTGTTGAGATCCAGTTCGATGTAACCCACTCGTGCACCCAACTGATC
TTCAGCATCTTTTACTTTCACCAGCGTTTCTGGGTGAGCAAAAACAGGAAGGCAAAATGCCGCAAAAAAG
GGAATAAGGGCGACACGGAAATGTTGAATACTCATACTCTTCCTTTTTCAATATTATTGAAGCATTTATC
AGGGTTATTGTCTCATGAGCGGATACATATTTGAATGTATTTAGAAAAATAAACAAATAGGGGTTCCGCG
CACATTTCCCCGAAAAGTGCCACCTGGGTCCTTTTCATCACGTGCTATAAAAATAATTATAATTTAAATT
TTTTAATATAAATATATAAATTAAAAATAGAAAGTAAAAAAAGAAATTAAAGAAAAAATAGTTTTTGTTT
TCCGAAGATGTAAAAGACTCTAGGGGGATCGCCAACAAATACTACCTTTTATCTTGCTCTTCCTGCTCTC
AGGTATTAATGCCGAATTGTTTCATCTTGTCTGTGTAGAAGACCACACACGAAAATCCTGTGATTTTACA
TTTTACTTATCGTTAATCGAATGTATATCTATTTAATCTGCTTTTCTTGTCTAATAAATATATATGTAAA
GTACGCTTTTTGTTGAAATTTTTTAAACCTTTGTTTATTTTTTTTTCTTCATTCCGTAACTCTTCTACCT
TCTTTATTTACTTTCTAAAATCCAAATACAAAACATAAAAATAAATAAACACAGAGTAAATTCCCAAATT
ATTCCATCATTAAAAGATACGAGGCGCGTGTAAGTTACAGGCAAGCGATCCGTCTAAGAAACCATTATTA
TCATGACATTAACCTATAAAAATAGGCGTATCACGAGGCCCTTTCGTC
